>Addgene plasmid #240291 | pHnS KI;Actb Donor;3xV5 KO;Template | addgene full sequence | sequence record 478526 | Addgene NGS Result
CCTGCAGGCAGCTGCGCGCTCGCTCGCTCACTGAGGCCGCCCGGGCGTCGGGCGACCTTTGGTCGCCCGG
CCTCAGTGAGCGAGCGAGCGCGCAGAGAGGGAGTGGCCAACTCCATCACTAGGGGTTCCTGCGGCCGCCG
GTAGGTCCCTCGACGTTAACCGTGACCGAGCTTGTCTGCCCGCGCAGTCCACTAGACAGACGCGCAGAGG
TCGGGCGGGCCTAGGGCCAATTTCCCATGGTTCCCTTCATTTGCATATATGATGTAATAAGGTTATGGAG
ACTATTAAACTTAGCCCTAATCAAACTATATGATGATAATGTGTGTGGTACAAAAGGTCATAACTTATTA
TATACTTTGAAACTTAAAAAAGGGTTACAGTTTAGTCACCATAACTGTAAAATTTTTTCTATTCTTAGCT
TTATATAGTTCTTGAGAGGCCATGTTTATGCTGTCTTCATCATGGCCGACGTTTAAGAGCTAAGCTGGAA
ACAGCATAGCAAGTTTAAATAAGGCTAGTCCGTTATCAACTTGAAAAAGTGGCACCGAGTCGGTGCTTTT
TTTCCAGTCTGACTATCACGATGGATCCGACGCGCCATCTCTAGGCCCGCGCCGGCCCCCTCGCACGGAC
TTGTGGGAGAAGCTCGGCTACTCCCCTGCCCCGGTTAATTTGCATATAATATTTCCTAGTAACTATAGAG
GCTTAATGTGCGATAAAAGACAGATAATCTGTTCTTTTTAATACTAGCTACATTTTACATGATAGGCTTG
GATTTCTATAACTTCGTATAGCATACATTATACGAAGTTATAAACAGCACAAAAGGAAACTCACCCTAAC
TGTAAAGTAATTGTGTGTTTTGAGACTATAAGTATCCCTTGGAGAACCACCTTGTTGGTTCGCATTATCC
GAACCATGTTTGAGAGCTAAGCAGAAAGCTGCATAGCAAGTTCAAATAAGGCTAGTCCGTACACAACTTG
AAAAAGTGGCAGCCGAGTCGGCTGCTTTTTTTGCTCGAATCTACACTCAGCTATGGCGCGCCCCAAGGTC
GGGCAGGAAGAGGGCCTATTTCCCATGATTCCTTCATATTTGCATATACGATACAAGGCTGTTAGAGAGA
TAATTGGAATTAATTTGACTGTAAACACAAAGATATTAGTACAAAATACGTGACGTAGAAAGTAATAATT
TCTTGGGTAGTTTGCAGTTTTAAAATTATGTTTTAAAATGGACTATCATATGCTTACCGTAACTTGAAAG
TATTTCGATTTCTTGGCTTTATATATCTTGTGGAAAGCCAGAAACATGTAAGCGTCGCAAGAAGACGGGT
TTCAGAGCTAAGCACAAGAGTGCATAGCAAGTTGAAATAAGGCTAGTCCGTTTACAACTTGAAAAAGTGG
CACCCGAGTCGGGTGCTTTTTTTCTCGAGTACTAGGATCCATTAGGCGGTCTAGGAACGCTGACGTCATC
AACCCGCTCCAAGGAATCGCGGGCCCAGTGTCACTAGGCGGGAACACCCAGCGCGCGTGCGCCCTGGCAG
GAAGATGGCTGTGAGGGACAGGGGAGTGGCGCCCTGCAATATTTGCATGTCGCTATGTGTTCTGGGAAAT
CACCATAAACGTGAAATGTCTTTGGATTTGGGAATCTTATAAGTTCTGTATGAGACCACCACCGCGCAGC
GATATCGTCATCCAGTTTAAGAGCTAAGCTCAGAAGAGCATAGCAAGTTTAAATAAGGCTAGTCCGTACT
CAACTTGAAAAAGTGGCAGCCGAGTCGGCTGCTTTTTTTGGTCTGAGACGCCGCGCCATGGATGACGATA
TCGCTGCGGTGATCCCCGTGGAGTCCAGGCCCAACAGAGGGTTAGGGATAGGCTTACCTTGTTGCTGTGT
GCTATCCAGACCGAGAAGTGGGTTTGGAATGGGCTTACCCTGCTGCTGAGTACTATCAAGTCCAAGGAGG
GGGTTCGGTATAGGTTTTCCCATGGTGGCCTCGAGTAGCTAGCTAGCTAGCCCCATGGATGACGATATCG
CTGCGCACGCGTGTGTCTAGACTGCGCGGCCGCAGGAACCCCTAGTGATGGAGTTGGCCACTCCCTCTCT
GCGCGCTCGCTCGCTCACTGAGGCCGGGCGACCAAAGGTCGCCCGACGCCCGGGCTTTGCCCGGGCGGCC
TCAGTGAGCGAGCGAGCGCGCAGCTGCCTGCAGGGGCGCCTGATGCGGTATTTTCTCCTTACGCATCTGT
GCGGTATTTCACACCGCATA
[95 nt withheld, positions 2261-2355]
T
[46 nt withheld, positions 2357-2402]
C
[141 nt withheld, positions 2404-2544]
CCTTTGACGTTGGAGTCCACGTTCTTT
[37 nt withheld, positions 2572-2608]
ACTCTATCTCGGGCTATTCTTTTGATTTATAAGGGATTTTGCCGATTTCGGTCTATTGGTTAAAAAATGA
GCTGATTTAACAAAAATTTAACGCGAATTTTAACAAAATATTAACGTTTACAATTTTATGGTGCACTCTC
AGTACAATCTGCTCTGATGCCGCATAGTTAAGCCAGCCCCGACACCCGCCAACACCCGCTGACGCGCCCT
GACGGGCTTGTCTGCTCCCGGCATCCGCTTACAGACAAGCTGTGACCGTCTCCGGGAGCTGCATGTGTCA
GAGGTTTTCACCGTCATCACCGAAACGCGCGAGACGAAAGGGCCTCGTGATACGCCTATTTTTATAGGTT
AATGTCATGATAATAATGGTTTCTTAGACGTCAGGTGGCACTTTTCGGGGAAATGTGCGCGGAACCCCTA
TTTGTTTATTTTTCTAAATACATTCAAATATGTATCCGCTCATGAGACAATAACCCTGATAAATGCTTCA
ATAATATTGAAAAAGGAAGAGTATGAGTATTCAACATTTCCGTGTCGCCCTTATTCCCTTTTTTGCGGCA
TTTTGCCTTCCTGTTTTTGCTCACCCAGAAACGCTGGTGAAAGTAAAAGATGCTGAAGATCAGTTGGGTG
CACGAGTGGGTTACATCGAACTGGATCTCAACAGCGGTAAGATCCTTGAGAGTTTTCGCCCCGAAGAACG
TTTTCCAATGATGAGCACTTTTAAAGTTCTGCTATGTGGCGCGGTATTATCCCGTATTGACGCCGGGCAA
GAGCAACTCGGTCGCCGCATACACTATTCTCAGAATGACTTGGTTGAGTACTCACCAGTCACAGAAAAGC
ATCTTACGGATGGCATGACAGTAAGAGAATTATGCAGTGCTGCCATAACCATGAGTGATAACACTGCGGC
CAACTTACTTCTGACAACGATCGGAGGACCGAAGGAGCTAACCGCTTTTTTGCACAACATGGGGGATCAT
GTAACTCGCCTTGATCGTTGGGAACCGGAGCTGAATGAAGCCATACCAAACGACGAGCGTGACACCACGA
TGCCTGTAGCAATGGCAACAACGTTGCGCAAACTATTAACTGGCGAACTACTTACTCTAGCTTCCCGGCA
ACAATTAATAGACTGGATGGAGGCGGATAAAGTTGCAGGACCACTTCTGCGCTCGGCCCTTCCGGCTGGC
TGGTTTATTGCTGATAAATCTGGAGCCGGTGAGCGTGGGTCTCGCGGTATCATTGCAGCACTGGGGCCAG
ATGGTAAGCCCTCCCGTATCGTAGTTATCTACACGACGGGGAGTCAGGCAACTATGGATGAACGAAATAG
ACAGATCGCTGAGATAGGTGCCTCACTGATTAAGCATTGGTAACTGTCAGACCAAGTTTACTCATATATA
CTTTAGATTGATTTAAAACTTCATTTTTAATTTAAAAGGATCTAGGTGAAGATCCTTTTTGATAATCTCA
TGACCAAAATCCCTTAACGTGAGTTTTCGTTCCACTGAGCGTCAGACCCCGTAGAAAAGATCAAAGGATC
TTCTTGAGATCCTTTTTTTCTGCGCGTAATCTGCTGCTTGCAAACAAAAAAACCACCGCTACCAGCGGTG
GTTTGTTTGCCGGATCAAGAGCTACCAACTCTTTTTCCGAAGGTAACTGGCTTCAGCAGAGCGCAGATAC
CAAATACTGTTCTTCTAGTGTAGCCGTAGTTAGGCCACCACTTCAAGAACTCTGTAGCACCGCCTACATA
CCTCGCTCTGCTAATCCTGTTACCAGTGGCTGCTGCCAGTGGCGATAAGTCGTGTCTTACCGGGTTGGAC
TCAAGACGATAGTTACCGGATAAGGCGCAGCGGTCGGGCTGAACGGGGGGTTCGTGCACACAGCCCAGCT
TGGAGCGAACGACCTACACCGAACTGAGATACCTACAGCGTGAGCTATGAGAAAGCGCCACGCTTCCCGA
AGGGAGAAAGGCGGACAGGTATCCGGTAAGCGGCAGGGTCGGAACAGGAGAGCGCACGAGGGAGCTTCCA
GGGGGAAACGCCTGGTATCTTTATAGTCCTGTCGGGTTTCGCCACCTCTGACTTGAGCGTCGATTTTTGT
GATGCTCGTCAGGGGGGCGGAGCCTATGGAAAAACGCCAGCAACGCGGCCTTTTTACGGTTCCTGGCCTT
TTGCTGGCCTTTTGCTCACATGT
Features (pLannotate 1.2.2; 16 found; start..end, strand, type, name):
     12..39      +  repeat_region  AAV2 ITR (fragment): inverted terminal repeat of adeno-associated virus serotype 2 inverted
     68..95      +  repeat_region  AAV2 ITR (fragment): inverted terminal repeat of adeno-associated virus serotype 2 inverted
    489..556     +  misc_RNA       tracrRNA (fragment): trans-activating CRISPR RNA for the Streptococcus pyogenes CRISPR/Cas9 system
    778..811     +  protein_bind   loxP: Cre-mediated recombination occurs in the 8-bp core sequence (GCATACAT). Cre recombinase
   1060..1297    +  promoter       U6 promoter: RNA polymerase III promoter for human U6 snRNA
   1455..1669    +  promoter       H1 promoter: human H1 RNA promoter
   1695..1787    +  ncRNA          tracrRNA: Accession: RF02348 - Trans-activating crRNA
   1856..1878    -  CDS            V5 tag (fragment): epitope tag from simian virus 5
   2064..2204    +  repeat_region  AAV2 ITR: inverted terminal repeat of adeno-associated virus serotype 2 inverted
   2209..2260    -  misc_feature   bom (fragment): basis of mobility region from pBR322
   2279..2734    +  rep_origin     f1 ori (sequence partly withheld): f1 bacteriophage origin of replication; arrow indicates direction of (+) strand synthesis
   2735..2784    -  misc_feature   bom (fragment): basis of mobility region from pBR322
   2886..2921    -  CDS            rop (fragment): Rop protein, which maintains plasmids at low copy number; rop
   3016..3120    +  promoter       AmpR promoter: bla
   3121..3981    +  CDS            AmpR: β-lactamase; bla; confers resistance to ampicillin, carbenicillin, and related antibiotics
   4152..4740    +  rep_origin     ori: high-copy-number ColE1/pMB1/pBR322/pUC origin of replication
