[The description below was written by a language model from this plasmid's Addgene catalogue record and pLannotate feature annotations shown in this document.]
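Description:
pHnS KI;Actb Donor;3xV5 KO;Template is a 4.8 kb AAV transfer plasmid built on the pHnS backbone for CRISPR/Cas9-based epitope tagging of an endogenous gene. It is propagated in bacteria as a high-copy plasmid through a ColE1/pUC-type origin and selected with ampicillin via the β-lactamase gene. An f1 phage origin is also present, along with small remnants of the pBR322 bom and rop regions. The payload lies between AAV2 inverted terminal repeats, the cis elements needed to replicate and package the intervening DNA into AAV particles. One ITR is annotated in full, while the other is detected only as short fragments, which may reflect the difficulty of sequencing these repeats.

Between the ITRs, the feature table shows two RNA polymerase III promoters, human U6 and human H1, and two S. pyogenes Cas9 guide scaffold (tracrRNA) elements, indicating a dual guide RNA arrangement. According to the catalogue fields, the knock-in (KI) position holds a guide targeting Actb (β-actin), while the knock-out (KO) position is left as a "Template", presumably a placeholder for a user-supplied second guide. The record does not say which promoter drives which guide. The donor is described as 3xV5, and a V5 epitope fragment is annotated on the reverse strand near the complete ITR, consistent with a short tag cassette intended for insertion at the Cas9 cut site in Actb. A single loxP site is also annotated, but its role is not explained. No Cas9 coding sequence appears in the table, so the nuclease must be provided separately. The target species is listed only as "Other". The name suggests use for combining V5 tagging of endogenous β-actin with knockout of a second gene from one AAV.
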