Addgene plasmid #240291: pHnS KI;Actb Donor;3xV5 KO;Template
Purpose: KI:Actb Donor:3xV5 KO:Template
Depositing lab: Yuki Ogawa. Depositing organization: Baylor College of Medicine.
Backbone
  Vector backbone: pHnS
  Vector type: AAV
Growth in bacteria
  Bacterial resistance: Ampicillin, 100 μg/mL
  Growth temperature: 37°C
  Growth strain: NEB Stable
  Copy number: High Copy
Gene/Insert
  Gene/Insert name: KI gRNA for Actb
  gRNA/shRNA sequence: CGCAGCGATATCGTCATCCA
  Species: Other
  Mutation: NA
  Cloning method: Ligation Independent Cloning
Terms and licenses: Academic/Nonprofit Terms; Industry Terms: Not Available to Industry
How to cite: pHnS KI;Actb Donor;3xV5 KO;Template was a gift from Yuki Ogawa (Addgene plasmid # 240291 ; http://n2t.net/addgene:240291 ; RRID:Addgene_240291)
